Addgene plasmid #202156: pL0_DE-sfGFP
Purpose: Level 0 plasmid containing a sfGFP fluorescent protein with DE overhangs used to build a level 1 construct.
Depositing lab: Christopher Dupont. Depositing organization: J. Craig Venter Institute (JCVI). Publication: Universal loop assembly: open, efficient and cross-kingdom DNA fabrication. Pollak B, Matute T, Nunez I, Cerda A, Lopez C, Vargas V, Kan A, Bielinski V, von Dassow P, Dupont CL, Federici F. Synth Biol (Oxf). 2020;5(1):ysaa001. doi: 10.1093/synbio/ysaa001. Epub 2020 Feb 5. PubMed 32161816.
Backbone
  Vector backbone: pL0R
  Vector type: Synthetic Biology
Growth in bacteria
  Bacterial resistance: Spectinomycin, 50 μg/mL
  Growth temperature: 37°C
  Growth strain: DH5alpha
  Copy number: High Copy
Gene/Insert
  Gene/Insert name: sfGFP gene
  Species: Aequorea victoria
  Insert size (bp): 722
  Mutation: None
  Cloning method: Gibson Cloning
Terms and licenses: Academic/Nonprofit Terms; Industry Terms: Not Available to Industry
How to cite: pL0_DE-sfGFP was a gift from Christopher Dupont (Addgene plasmid # 202156 ; http://n2t.net/addgene:202156 ; RRID:Addgene_202156)
