[The description below was written by a language model from this plasmid's Addgene catalogue record and pLannotate feature annotations shown in this document.]
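Description:
pL0_DE-sfGFP is a small (about 2.8 kb) Level 0 part plasmid from the universal Loop assembly system, built on the pL0R backbone and classed as a synthetic biology vector. It is maintained in E. coli through a high-copy ColE1/pUC-type origin of replication and selected with spectinomycin via the aadA gene, an aminoglycoside adenylyltransferase that confers resistance to both spectinomycin and streptomycin. The annotation also picks up a short fragment resembling the Tn5 transposase coding sequence and a remnant of the pUC18/19 multiple cloning site next to the resistance marker. These appear to be backbone remnants rather than functional elements.

The payload is the coding sequence for superfolder GFP, an Aequorea victoria-derived GFP variant engineered to fold robustly even when fused to poorly folding partners. The insert is recorded as roughly 720 bp with no mutations and was introduced by Gibson cloning. No promoter, terminator or other expression elements are annotated around it, which fits its role as a basic part rather than an expression construct. The "DE" in the name refers to the overhangs that flank the part. In hierarchical Type IIS assembly schemes such as Loop, these defined fusion sites set the position a part takes when it is released and ligated in order with other Level 0 parts. The record does not give the overhang sequences or name the restriction enzyme involved. According to the record, the plasmid supplies sfGFP at the D–E position when building a Level 1 construct, for example as a fluorescent reporter or fusion module within a transcription unit.
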