Features (pLannotate 1.2.2; 5 found; start..end, strand, type, name):
     61..649     -  rep_origin     ori: high-copy-number ColE1/pMB1/pBR322/pUC origin of replication
    743..1531    -  CDS            aadA: S3AD_ECOLX - Experimental evidence at protein level: Swiss-Prot protein existence level 1. Mediates bacterial resistance to the antibiotics streptomycin and spectinomycin. From Escherichia coli.
   1563..1679    -  CDS            tnpA (fragment): TN5P_ECOLX - Also known as tnp. Experimental evidence at protein level: Swiss-Prot protein existence level 1. Mediates transposition of transposon Tn5 by a 'cut and paste' mechanism. First, the monomeric transposase binds the 19 bp inverted DNA repeats flanking the transposon. Then, dimerization of the DNA- bound transposase creates a synaptic DNA complex. After nicking of the first DNA strand, excision of the transposon proceeds through a series of intermediates. The transposase then mediates the insertion of the transposon at a new site by strand transfer. The activity of the wild- type tran
   1680..1712    -  misc_feature   MCS (fragment): pUC18/19 multiple cloning site
   1979..2689    +  CDS            superfolder GFP: GFP variant that folds robustly even when fused to poorly folded proteins (Pédelacq et al., 2006)
>Addgene plasmid #202156 | pL0_DE-sfGFP | addgene full sequence | sequence record 405620 | Addgene NGS Result
CATGTGAGCAAAAGGCCAGCAAAAGGCCAGGAACCGTAAAAAGGCCGCGTTGCTGGCGTTTTTCCATAGG
CTCCGCCCCCCTGACGAGCATCACAAAAATCGACGCTCAAGTCAGAGGTGGCGAAACCCGACAGGACTAT
AAAGATACCAGGCGTTTCCCCCTGGAAGCTCCCTCGTGCGCTCTCCTGTTCCGACCCTGCCGCTTACCGG
ATACCTGTCCGCCTTTCTCCCTTCGGGAAGCGTGGCGCTTTCTCATAGCTCACGCTGTAGGTATCTCAGT
TCGGTGTAGGTCGTTCGCTCCAAGCTGGGCTGTGTGCACGAACCCCCCGTTCAGCCCGACCGCTGCGCCT
TATCCGGTAACTATCGTCTTGAGTCCAACCCGGTAAGACACGACTTATCGCCACTGGCAGCAGCCACTGG
TAACAGGATTAGCAGAGCGAGGTATGTAGGCGGTGCTACAGAGTTCTTGAAGTGGTGGCCTAACTACGGC
TACACTAGAAGAACAGTATTTGGTATCTGCGCTCTGCTGAAGCCAGTTACCTTCGGAAAAAGAGTTGGTA
GCTCTTGATCCGGCAAACAAACCACCGCTGGTAGCGGTGGTTTTTTTGTTTGCAAGCAGCAGATTACGCG
CAGAAAAAAAGGATCTCAAGAAGATCCTTTGATCTTTTCTACGGGGTCTGACGCTCAGTGGAACGAAAAC
TCACGTTAAGGGATTTTGGTCATGCATTCTAGGTGATTATTATTTGCCGACTACCTTGGTGATCTCGCCT
TTCACGTAGTGGACAAATTCTTCCAACTGATCTGCGCGCGAGGCCAAGCGATCTTCTTCTTGTCCAAGAT
AAGCCTGTCTAGCTTCAAGTATGACGGGCTGATACTGGGCCGGCAGGCGCTCCATTGCCCAGTCGGCAGC
GACATCCTTCGGCGCGATTTTGCCGGTTACTGCGCTGTACCAAATGCGGGACAACGTAAGCACTACATTT
CGCTCATCGCCAGCCCAGTCGGGCGGCGAGTTCCATAGCGTTAAGGTTTCATTTAGCGCCTCAAATAGAT
CCTGTTCAGGAACCGGATCAAAGAGTTCCTCCGCCGCTGGACCTACCAAGGCAACGCTATGTTCTCTTGC
TTTTGTCAGCAAGATAGCCAGATCAATGTCGATCGTGGCTGGCTCGAAGATACCAGCAAGAATGTCATTG
CGCTGCCATTCTCCAAATTGCAGTTCGCGCTTAGCTGGATAACGCCACGGAATGATGTCGTCGTGCACAA
CAATGGTGACTTCTACAGCGCGGAGAATCTCACTCTCTCCAGGGGAAGCCGAAGTTTCCAAAAGGTCGTT
GATCAAAGCTCGCCGCGTTGTTTCATCAAGCCTTACGGTCACCGTAACCAGCAAATCAATATCACTGTGT
GGCTTCAGGCCGCCATCCACTGCGGAGCCGTACAAATGTACGGCCAGCAACGTCGGTTCGAGATGGCGCT
CGATGACGCCAACTACCTCTGATAGTTGAGTCGATACTTCGGCGATCACCGCTTCCCTCATGCGAAACGA
TCCTCATCCTGTCTCTTGATCAGATATTGATCCCCTGCGCCATCAGATCCTTGGCGGCAAGAAAGCCATC
CAGTTTACTTTGCAGGGCTTCCCAACCTTACCAGAGGGCGCCCCAGCTGGCAATTCCGGTTCGCTTGCTA
AGCTTGCATGCCTGCAAGTCGACTCTAGAGGAGCGGTGATCACAGGCAGCAACGCTCTGTCATCGTTACA
ATCAACATGCTACCCTCCGCGAGATCATCCGTGTTTCAAACCCGGCAGCTTAGTTGCCGTTCTTCCGAAT
AGCATCGGTAACATGAGCAAAGTCTGCCGCCTTACAACGGCTCTCCCGCTGACGCCGTCCCGGACTGATG
GGCTGCCTGTATCGAGTGGTGATTTTGTGCCGAGCTCATTACTCGCATCCATTCTCAGGCTGTCTCGTCT
CGTCTCAGGTCTCAAGGTCGTAAAGGCGAGGAGCTGTTCACTGGTGTCGTCCCTATTCTGGTGGAACTGG
ATGGTGATGTCAACGGTCATAAGTTTTCCGTGCGTGGCGAGGGTGAAGGTGACGCAACTAATGGTAAACT
GACGCTGAAGTTCATCTGTACTACTGGTAAACTGCCGGTACCTTGGCCGACTCTGGTAACGACGCTGACT
TATGGTGTTCAGTGCTTTGCTCGTTATCCGGACCATATGAAGCAGCATGACTTCTTCAAGTCCGCCATGC
CGGAAGGCTATGTGCAGGAACGCACGATTTCCTTTAAGGATGACGGCACGTACAAAACGCGTGCGGAAGT
GAAATTTGAAGGCGATACCCTGGTAAACCGCATTGAGCTGAAAGGCATTGACTTTAAAGAAGACGGCAAT
ATCCTGGGCCATAAGCTGGAATACAATTTTAACAGCCACAATGTTTACATCACCGCCGATAAACAAAAAA
ATGGCATTAAAGCGAATTTTAAAATTCGCCACAACGTGGAGGATGGCAGCGTGCAGCTGGCTGATCACTA
CCAGCAAAACACTCCAATCGGTGATGGTCCTGTTCTGCTGCCAGACAATCACTATCTGAGCACGCAAAGC
GTTCTGTCTAAAGATCCGAACGAGAAACGCGATCATATGGTTCTGCTGGAGTTCGTAACCGCAGCGGGCA
TCACGCATGGTATGGATGAACTGTACAAATAAGCTTAGAGACCACCAGGATACATAGATTACCACAACTC
CGAGCCCTTCCACCCACAGAATCAGGGGATAACGCAGGAAAGAA
